>Addgene plasmid #72586 | EYFP-hDF-deltaTM-pCMV-9 | depositor full sequence | sequence record 135082 | EYFP-hDF-deltaTM-pCMV-9 sequence 13133 bps
CCATTCGCCATTCAGGCTGCGCAACTGTTGGGAAGGGCGATCGGTGCGGGCCTCTTCGCTATTACGCCAG
CTGGCGAAAGGGGGATGTGCTGCAAGGCGATTAAGTTGGGTAACGCCAGGGTTTTCCCAGTCACGACGTT
GTAAAACGACGGCCAGTGCCAAGCTGATCTATACATTGAATCAATATTGGCAATTAGCCATATTAGTCAT
TGGTTATATAGCATAAATCAATATTGGCTATTGGCCATTGCATACGTTGTATCTATATCATAATATGTAC
ATTTATATTGGCTCATGTCCAATATGACCGCCATGTTGACATTGATTATTGACTAGTTATTAATAGTAAT
CAATTACGGGGTCATTAGTTCATAGCCCATATATGGAGTTCCGCGTTACATAACTTACGGTAAATGGCCC
GCCTGGCTGACCGCCCAACGACCCCCGCCCATTGACGTCAATAATGACGTATGTTCCCATAGTAACGCCA
ATAGGGACTTTCCATTGACGTCAATGGGTGGAGTATTTACGGTAAACTGCCCACTTGGCAGTACATCAAG
TGTATCATATGCCAAGTACGCCCCCTATTGACGTCAATGACGGTAAATGGCCCGCCTGGCATTATGCCCA
GTACATGACCTTATGGGACTTTCCTACTTGGCAGTACATCTACGTATTAGTCATCGCTATTACCATGGTG
ATGCGGTTTTGGCAGTACATCAATGGGCGTGGATAGCGGTTTGACTCACGGGGATTTCCAAGTCTCCACC
CCATTGACGTCAATGGGAGTTTGTTTTGGCACCAAAATCAACGGGACTTTCCAAAATGTCGTAACAACTC
CGCCCCATTGACGCAAATGGGCGGTAGGCGTGTACGGTGGGAGGTCTATATAAGCAGAGCTGGTTTAGTG
AACCGTCAGATCCGCTAGCGCTACCGGTCGCCACCATGGTGAGCAAGGGCGAGGAGCTGTTCACCGGGGT
GGTGCCCATCCTGGTCGAGCTGGACGGCGACGTAAACGGCCACAAGTTCAGCGTGTCCGGCGAGGGCGAG
GGCGATGCCACCTACGGCAAGCTGACCCTGAAGTTCATCTGCACCACCGGCAAGCTGCCCGTGCCCTGGC
CCACCCTCGTGACCACCTTCGGCTACGGCCTGCAGTGCTTCGCCCGCTACCCCGACCACATGAAGCAGCA
CGACTTCTTCAAGTCCGCCATGCCCGAAGGCTACGTCCAGGAGCGCACCATCTTCTTCAAGGACGACGGC
AACTACAAGACCCGCGCCGAGGTGAAGTTCGAGGGCGACACCCTGGTGAACCGCATCGAGCTGAAGGGCA
TCGACTTCAAGGAGGACGGCAACATCCTGGGGCACAAGCTGGAGTACAACTACAACAGCCACAACGTCTA
TATCATGGCCGACAAGCAGAAGAACGGCATCAAGGTGAACTTCAAGATCCGCCACAACATCGAGGACGGC
AGCGTGCAGCTCGCCGACCACTACCAGCAGAACACCCCCATCGGCGACGGCCCCGTGCTGCTGCCCGACA
ACCACTACCTGAGCTACCAGTCCGCCCTGAGCAAAGACCCCAACGAGAAGCGCGATCACATGGTCCTGCT
GGAGTTCGTGACCGCCGCCGGGATCACTCTCGGCATGGACGAGCTGTACAAGTACTCAGATCTCGAGCTC
AAGCTTCGAATTCTGCAGTCGACGGTACCGATGCTGAGGGTCTTCATCCTCTATGCCGAGAACGTCCACA
CACCCGACACCGACATCAGCGATGCCTACTGCTCCGCGGTGTTTGCAGGGGTGAAGAAGAGAACCAAAGT
CATCAAGAACAGCGTGAACCCTGTATGGAATGAGGGATTTGAATGGGACCTCAAGGGCATCCCCCTGGAC
CAGGGCTCTGAGCTTCATGTGGTGGTCAAAGACCATGAGACGATGGGGAGGAACAGGTTCCTGGGGGAAG
CCAAGGTCCCACTCCGAGAGGTCCTCGCCACCCCTAGTCTGTCCGCCAGCTTCAATGCCCCCCTGCTGGA
CACCAAGAAGCAGCCCACAGGGGCCTCGCTGGTCCTGCAGGTGTCCTACACACCGCTGCCTGGAGCTGTG
CCTCTGTTCCCGCCCCCTACTCCTCTGGAGCCCTCCCCGACTCTGCCTGACCTGGATGTAGTGGCAGACA
CAGGAGGAGAGGAAGACACAGAGGACCAGGGACTCACTGGAGATGAGGCGGAGCCATTCCTGGATCAAAG
CGGAGGCCCGGGGGCTCCCACCACCCCAAGGAAACTACCTTCACGTCCTCCGCCCCACTACCCCGGGATC
AAAAGAAAGCGAAGTGCGCCTACATCTAGAAAGCTGCTGTCAGACAAACCGCAGGATTTCCAGATCAGGG
TCCAGGTGATCGAGGGGCGCCAGCTGCCGGGGGTGAACATCAAGCCTGTGGTCAAGGTTACCGCTGCAGG
GCAGACCAAGCGGACGCGGATCCACAAGGGAAACAGCCCACTCTTCAATGAGACTCTTTTCTTCAACTTG
TTTGACTCTCCTGGGGAGCTGTTTGATGAGCCCATCTTTATCACGGTGGTAGACTCTCGTTCTCTCAGGA
CAGATGCTCTCCTCGGGGAGTTCCGGATGGACGTGGGCACCATTTACAGAGAGCCCCGGCACGCCTATCT
CAGGAAGTGGCTGCTGCTCTCAGACCCTGATGACTTCTCTGCTGGGGCCAGAGGCTACCTGAAAACAAGC
CTTTGTGTGCTGGGGCCTGGGGACGAAGCGCCTCTGGAGAGAAAAGACCCCTCTGAAGACAAGGAGGACA
TTGAAAGCAACCTGCTCCGGCCCACAGGCGTAGCCCTGCGAGGAGCCCACTTCTGCCTGAAGGTCTTCCG
GGCCGAGGACTTGCCGCAGATGGACGATGCCGTGATGGACAACGTGAAACAGATCTTTGGCTTCGAGAGT
AACAAGAAGAACTTGGTGGACCCCTTTGTGGAGGTCAGCTTTGCGGGGAAAATGCTGTGCAGCAAGATCT
TGGAGAAGACGGCCAACCCTCAGTGGAACCAGAACATCACACTGCCTGCCATGTTTCCCTCCATGTGCGA
AAAAATGAGGATTCGTATCATAGACTGGGACCGCCTGACTCACAATGACATCGTGGCTACCACCTACCTG
AGTATGTCGAAAATCTCTGCCCCTGGAGGAGAAATAGAAGAGGAGCCTGCAGGTGCTGTCAAGCCTTCGA
AAGCCTCAGACTTGGATGACTACCTGGGCTTCCTCCCCACTTTTGGGCCCTGCTACATCAACCTCTATGG
CAGTCCCAGAGAGTTCACAGGCTTCCCAGACCCCTACACAGAGCTCAACACAGGCAAGGGGGAAGGTGTG
GCTTATCGTGGCCGGCTTCTGCTCTCCCTGGAGACCAAGCTGGTGGAGCACAGTGAACAGAAGGTGGAGG
ACCTTCCTGCGGATGACATCCTCCGGGTGGAGAAGTACCTTAGGAGGCGCAAGTACTCCCTGTTTGCGGC
CTTCTACTCAGCCACCATGCTGCAGGATGTGGATGATGCCATCCAGTTTGAGGTCAGCATCGGGAACTAC
GGGAACAAGTTCGACATGACCTGCCTGCCGCTGGCCTCCACCACTCAGTACAGCCGTGCAGTCTTTGACG
GGTGCCACTACTACTACCTACCCTGGGGTAACGTGAAACCTGTGGTGGTGCTGTCATCCTACTGGGAGGA
CATCAGCCATAGAATCGAGACTCAGAACCAGCTGCTTGGGATTGCTGACCGGCTGGAAGCTGGCCTGGAG
CAGGTCCACCTGGCCCTGAAGGCGCAGTGCTCCACGGAGGACGTGGACTCGCTGGTGGCTCAGCTGACGG
ATGAGCTCATCGCAGGCTGCAGCCAGCCTCTGGGTGACATCCATGAGACACCCTCTGCCACCCACCTGGA
CCAGTACCTGTACCAGCTGCGCACCCATCACCTGAGCCAAATCACTGAGGCTGCCCTGGCCCTGAAGCTC
GGCCACAGTGAGCTCCCTGCAGCTCTGGAGCAGGCGGAGGACTGGCTCCTGCGTCTGCGTGCCCTGGCAG
AGGAGCCCCAGAACAGCCTGCCGGACATCGTCATCTGGATGCTGCAGGGAGACAAGCGTGTGGCATACCA
GCGGGTGCCCGCCCACCAAGTCCTCTTCTCCCGGCGGGGTGCCAACTACTGTGGCAAGAATTGTGGGAAG
CTACAGACAATCTTTCTGAAATATCCGATGGAGAAGGTGCCTGGCGCCCGGATGCCAGTGCAGATACGGG
TCAAGCTGTGGTTTGGGCTCTCTGTGGATGAGAAGGAGTTCAACCAGTTTGCTGAGGGGAAGCTGTCTGT
CTTTGCTGAAACCTATGAGAACGAGACTAAGTTGGCCCTTGTTGGGAACTGGGGCACAACGGGCCTCACC
TACCCCAAGTTTTCTGACGTCACGGGCAAGATCAAGCTACCCAAGGACAGCTTCCGCCCCTCGGCCGGCT
GGACCTGGGCTGGAGATTGGTTCGTGTGTCCGGAGAAGACTCTGCTCCATGACATGGACGCCGGTCACCT
GAGCTTCGTGGAAGAGGTGTTTGAGAACCAGACCCGGCTTCCCGGAGGCCAGTGGATCTACATGAGTGAC
AACTACACCGATGTGAACGGGGAGAAGGTGCTTCCCAAGGATGACATTGAGTGCCCACTGGGCTGGAAGT
GGGAAGATGAGGAATGGTCCACAGACCTCAACCGGGCTGTCGATGAGCAAGGCTGGGAGTATAGCATCAC
CATCCCCCCGGAGCGGAAGCCGAAGCACTGGGTCCCTGCTGAGAAGATGTACTACACACACCGACGGCGG
CGCTGGGTGCGCCTGCGCAGGAGGGATCTCAGCCAAATGGAAGCACTGAAAAGGCACAGGCAGGCGGAGG
CGGAGGGCGAGGGCTGGGAGTACGCCTCTCTTTTTGGCTGGAAGTTCCACCTCGAGTACCGCAAGACAGA
TGCCTTCCGCCGCCGCCGCTGGCGCCGTCGCATGGAGCCACTGGAGAAGACGGGGCCTGCAGCTGTGTTT
GCCCTTGAGGGGGCCCTGGGCGGCGTGATGGATGACAAGAGTGAAGATTCCATGTCCGTCTCCACCTTGA
GCTTCGGTGTGAACAGACCCACGATTTCCTGCATATTCGACTATGGGAACCGCTACCATCTACGCTGCTA
CATGTACCAGGCCCGGGACCTGGCTGCGATGGACAAGGACTCTTTTTCTGATCCCTATGCCATCGTCTCC
TTCCTGCACCAGAGCCAGAAGACGGTGGTGGTGAAGAACACCCTTAACCCCACCTGGGACCAGACGCTCA
TCTTCTACGAGATCGAGATCTTTGGCGAGCCGGCCACAGTTGCTGAGCAACCGCCCAGCATTGTGGTGGA
GCTGTACGACCATGACACTTATGGTGCAGACGAGTTTATGGGTCGCTGCATCTGTCAACCGAGTCTGGAA
CGGATGCCACGGCTGGCCTGGTTCCCACTGACGAGGGGCAGCCAGCCGTCGGGGGAGCTGCTGGCCTCTT
TTGAGCTCATCCAGAGAGAGAAGCCGGCCATCCACCATATTCCTGGTTTTGAGGTGCAGGAGACATCAAG
GATCCTGGATGAGTCTGAGGACACAGACCTGCCCTACCCACCACCCCAGAGGGAGGCCAACATCTACATG
GTTCCTCAGAACATCAAGCCAGCGCTCCAGCGTACCGCCATCGAGATCCTGGCATGGGGCCTGCGGAACA
TGAAGAGTTACCAGCTGGCCAACATCTCCTCCCCCAGCCTCGTGGTAGAGTGTGGGGGCCAGACGGTGCA
GTCCTGTGTCATCAGGAACCTCCGGAAGAACCCCAACTTTGACATCTGCACCCTCTTCATGGAAGTGATG
CTGCCCAGGGAGGAGCTCTACTGCCCCCCCATCACCGTCAAGGTCATCGATAACCGCCAGTTTGGCCGCC
GGCCTGTGGTGGGCCAGTGTACCATCCGCTCCCTGGAGAGCTTCCTGTGTGACCCCTACTCGGCGGAGAG
TCCATCCCCACAGGGTGGCCCAGACGATGTGAGCCTACTCAGTCCTGGGGAAGACGTGCTCATCGACATT
GATGACAAGGAGCCCCTCATCCCCATCCAGGAGGAAGAGTTCATCGATTGGTGGAGCAAATTCTTTGCCT
CCATAGGGGAGAGGGAAAAGTGCGGCTCCTACCTGGAGAAGGATTTTGACACCCTGAAGGTCTATGACAC
ACAGCTGGAGAATGTGGAGGCCTTTGAGGGCCTGTCTGACTTTTGTAACACCTTCAAGCTGTACCGGGGC
AAGACGCAGGAGGAGACAGAAGATCCATCTGTGATTGGTGAATTTAAGGGCCTCTTCAAAATTTATCCCC
TCCCAGAAGACCCAGCCATCCCCATGCCCCCAAGACAGTTCCACCAGCTGGCCGCCCAGGGACCCCAGGA
GTGCTTGGTCCGTATCTACATTGTCCGAGCATTTGGCCTGCAGCCCAAGGACCCCAATGGAAAGTGTGAT
CCTTACATCAAGATCTCCATAGGGAAGAAATCAGTGAGTGACCAGGATAACTACATCCCCTGCACGCTGG
AGCCCGTATTTGGAAAGATGTTCGAGCTGACCTGCACTCTGCCTCTGGAGAAGGACCTAAAGATCACTCT
CTATGACTATGACCTCCTCTCCAAGGACGAAAAGATCGGTGAGACGGTCGTCGACCTGGAGAACAGGCTG
CTGTCCAAGTTTGGGGCTCGCTGTGGACTCCCACAGACCTACTGTGTCTCTGGACCGAACCAGTGGCGGG
ACCAGCTCCGCCCCTCCCAGCTCCTCCACCTCTTCTGCCAGCAGCATAGAGTCAAGGCACCTGTGTACCG
GACAGACCGTGTAATGTTTCAGGATAAAGAATATTCCATTGAAGAGATAGAGGCTGGCAGGATCCCAAAC
CCACACCTGGGCCCAGTGGAGGAGCGTCTGGCTCTGCATGTGCTTCAGCAGCAGGGCCTGGTCCCGGAGC
ACGTGGAGTCACGGCCCCTCTACAGCCCCCTGCAGCCAGACATCGAGCAGGGGAAGCTGCAGATGTGGGT
CGACCTATTTCCGAAGGCCCTGGGGCGGCCTGGACCTCCCTTCAACATCACCCCACGGAGAGCCAGAAGG
TTTTTCCTGCGTTGTATTATCTGGAATACCAGAGATGTGATCCTGGATGACCTGAGCCTCACGGGGGAGA
AGATGAGCGACATTTATGTGAAAGGTTGGATGATTGGCTTTGAAGAACACAAGCAAAAGACAGACGTGCA
TTATCGTTCCCTGGGAGGTGAAGGCAACTTCAACTGGAGGTTCATTTTCCCCTTCGACTACCTGCCAGCT
GAGCAAGTCTGTACCATTGCCAAGAAGGATGCCTTCTGGAGGCTGGACAAGACTGAGAGCAAAATCCCAG
CACGAGTGGTGTTCCAGATCTGGGACAATGACAAGTTCTCCTTTGATGATTTTCTGGGCTCCCTGCAGCT
CGATCTCAACCGCATGCCCAAGCCAGCCAAGACAGCCAAGAAGTGCTCCTTGGACCAGCTGGATGATGCT
TTCCACCCCGAATGGTTTGTGTCCCTTTTTGAGCAGAAAACAGTGAAGGGCTGGTGGCCCTGTGTAGCAG
AAGAGGGTGAGAAGAAAATACTGGCGGGCAAGCTGGAAATGACCTTGGAGATTGTAGCAGAGAGTGAGCA
TGAGGAGCGGCCTGCTGGCCAGGGCCGGGATGAGCCCAACATGAACCCTAAGCTTGAGGACCCAAGGCGC
CCCGACACCTCCTTCCTGTGGTTTACCTCCCCATACAAGACCATGAAGTTCATCCTGTGGCGGCGTTTCC
GGTGACTCGAGTGAGTGAGCGGCCGCGGATCCCGGGTGGCATCCCTGTGACCCCTCCCCAGTGCCTCTCC
TGGCCCTGGAAGTTGCCACTCCAGTGCCCACCAGCCTTGTCCTAATAAAATTAAGTTGCATCATTTTGTC
TGACTAGGTGTCCTTCTATAATATTATGGGGTGGAGGGGGGTGGTATGGAGCAAGGGGCAAGTTGGGAAG
ACAACCTGTAGGGCCTGCGGGGTCTATTGGGAACCAAGCTGGAGTGCAGTGGCACAATCTTGGCTCACTG
CAATCTCCGCCTCCTGGGTTCAAGCGATTCTCCTGCCTCAGCCTCCCGAGTTGTTGGGATTCCAGGCATG
CATGACCAGGCTCAGCTAATTTTTGTTTTTTTGGTAGAGACGGGGTTTCACCATATTGGCCAGGCTGGTC
TCCAACTCCTAATCTCAGGTGATCTACCCACCTTGGCCTCCCAAATTGCTGGGATTACAGGCGTGAACCA
CTGCTCCCTTCCCTGTCCTTCTGATTTTAAAATAACTATACCAGCAGGAGGACGTCCAGACACAGCATAG
GCTACCTGGCCATGCCCAACCGGTGGGACATTTGAGTTGCTTGCTTGGCACTGTCCTCTCATGCGTTGGG
TCCACTCAGTAGATGCCTGTTGAATTGGGTACGCGGCCAGCTTGGCTGTGGAATGTGTGTCAGTTAGGGT
GTGGAAAGTCCCCAGGCTCCCCAGCAGGCAGAAGTATGCAAAGCATGCATCTCAATTAGTCAGCAACCAG
GTGTGGAAAGTCCCCAGGCTCCCCAGCAGGCAGAAGTATGCAAAGCATGCATCTCAATTAGTCAGCAACC
ATAGTCCCGCCCCTAACTCCGCCCATCCCGCCTCCGCTAACTCCGCCCAGTTCCGCCCATTCTCCGCCCC
ATGGCTGACTAATTTTTTTTATTTATGCAGGCCGAGGCCGCCTCGGCCTCTGAGCTATTCCAGAAGTAGT
GAGGAGGCTTTTTTGGAGGAATTGATCAGCTTGGGATCTGATCAAGAGACAGGATGAGGATCGTTTCGCA
TGATTGAACAAGATGGATTGCACGCAGGTTCTCCGGCCGCTTGGGTGGAGAGGCTATTCGGCTATGACTG
GGCACAACAGACAATCGGCTGCTCTGATGCCGCCGTGTTCCGGCTGTCAGCGCAGGGGCGCCCGGTTCTT
TTTGTCAAGACCGACCTGTCCGGTGCCCTGAATGAACTGCAGGACGAGGCAGCGCGGCTATCGTGGCTGG
CCACGACGGGCGTTCCTTGCGCAGCTGTGCTCGACGTTGTCACTGAAGCGGGAAGGGACTGGCTGCTATT
GGGCGAAGTGCCGGGGCAGGATCTCCTGTCATCTCACCTTGCTCCTGCCGAGAAAGTATCCATCATGGCT
GATGCAATGCGGCGGCTGCATACGCTTGATCCGGCTACCTGCCCATTCGACCACCAAGCGAAACATCGCA
TCGAGCGAGCACGTACTCGGATGGAAGCCGGTCTTGTCGATCAGGATGATCTGGACGAAGAGCATCAGGG
GCTCGCGCCAGCCGAACTGTTCGCCAGGCTCAAGGCGCGCATGCCCGACGGCGAGGATCTCGTCGTGACC
CATGGCGATGCCTGCTTGCCGAATATCATGGTGGAAAATGGCCGCTTTTCTGGATTCATCGACTGTGGCC
GGCTGGGTGTGGCGGACCGCTATCAGGACATAGCGTTGGCTACCCGTGATATTGCTGAAGAGCTTGGCGG
CGAATGGGCTGACCGCTTCCTCGTGCTTTACGGTATCGCCGCTCCCGATTCGCAGCGCATCGCCTTCTAT
CGCCTTCTTGACGAGTTCTTCTGAGCGGGACTCTGGGGTTCGAAATGACCGACCAAGCGACGCCCAACCT
GCCATCACGAGATTTCGATTCCACCGCCGCCTTCTATGAAAGGTTGGGCTTCGGAATCGTTTTCCGGGAC
GCCGGCTGGATGATCCTCCAGCGCGGGGATCTCATGCTGGAGTTCTTCGCCCACCCCGGGCTCGATCCCC
TCGCGAGTTGGTTCAGCTGCTGCCTGAGGCTGGACGACCTCGCGGAGTTCTACCGGCAGTGCAAATCCGT
CGGCATCCAGGAAACCAGCAGCGGCTATCCGCGCATCCATGCCCCCGAACTGCAGGAGTGGGGAGGCACG
ATGGCCGCTTTGGTCGACCCGGACGGGACGCTCCTGCGCCTGATACAGAACGAATTGCTTGCAGGCATCT
CATGAGTGTGTCTTCCCGTTTTCCGCCTGAGGTCACTGCGTGGATGGAGCGCTGGCGCCTGCTGCGCGAC
GGCGAGCTGCTCACCACCCACTCGCCAAGCTGGAACCGTAAAAAGGCCGCGTTGCTGGCGTTTTTCCATA
GGCTCCGCCGATCATAATCAGCCATACCACATTTGTAGAGGTTTTACTTGCTTTAAAAAACCTCCCACAC
CTCCCCCTGAACCTGAAACATAAAATGAATGCAATTGTTGTTGTTAACTTGTTTATTGCAGCTTATAATG
GTTACAAATAAAGCAATAGCATCACAAATTTCACAAATAAAGCATTTTTTTCACTGCATTCTAGTTGTGG
TTTGTCCAAACTCATCAATGTATCTTATCATGTCTGGATCAATTCCCTATAGTGAGTCGTATTAAATTCG
TAATCATGTCATAGCTGTTTCCTGTGTGAAATTGTTATCCGCTCACAATTCCACACAACATACGAGCCGG
AAGCATAAAGTGTAAAGCCTGGGGTGCCTAATGAGTGAGCTAACTCACATTAATTGCGTTGCGCTCACTG
CCCGCTTTCCAGTCGGGAAACCTGTCGTGCCAGCTGCATTAATGAATCGGCCAACGCGCGGGGAGAGGCG
GTTTGCGTATTGGGCGCTCTTCCGCTTCCTCGCTCACTGACTCGCTGCGCTCGGTCGTTCGGCTGCGGCG
AGCGGTATCAGCTCACTCAAAGGCGGTAATACGGTTATCCACAGAATCAGGGGATAACGCAGGAAAGAAC
ATGTGAGCAAAAGGCCAGCAAAAGGCCAGGAACCGTAAAAAGGCCGCGTTGCTGGCGTTTTTCCATAGGC
TCCGCCCCCCTGACGAGCATCACAAAAATCGACGCTCAAGTCAGAGGTGGCGAAACCCGACAGGACTATA
AAGATACCAGGCGTTTCCCCCTGGAAGCTCCCTCGTGCGCTCTCCTGTTCCGACCCTGCCGCTTACCGGA
TACCTGTCCGCCTTTCTCCCTTCGGGAAGCGTGGCGCTTTCTCATAGCTCACGCTGTAGGTATCTCAGTT
CGGTGTAGGTCGTTCGCTCCAAGCTGGGCTGTGTGCACGAACCCCCCGTTCAGCCCGACCGCTGCGCCTT
ATCCGGTAACTATCGTCTTGAGTCCAACCCGGTAAGACACGACTTATCGCCACTGGCAGCAGCCACTGGT
AACAGGATTAGCAGAGCGAGGTATGTAGGCGGTGCTACAGAGTTCTTGAAGTGGTGGCCTAACTACGGCT
ACACTAGAAGAACAGTATTTGGTATCTGCGCTCTGCTGAAGCCAGTTACCTTCGGAAAAAGAGTTGGTAG
CTCTTGATCCGGCAAACAAACCACCGCTGGTAGCGGTGGTTTTTTTGTTTGCAAGCAGCAGATTACGCGC
AGAAAAAAAGGATCTCAAGAAGATCCTTTGATCTTTTCTACGGGGTCTGACGCTCAGTGGAACGAAAACT
CACGTTAAGGGATTTTGGTCATGAGATTATCAAAAAGGATCTTCACCTAGATCCTTTTAAATTAAAAATG
AAGTTTTAAATCAATCTAAAGTATATATGAGTAAACTTGGTCTGACAGTTACCAATGCTTAATCAGTGAG
GCACCTATCTCAGCGATCTGTCTATTTCGTTCATCCATAGTTGCCTGACTCCCCGTCGTGTAGATAACTA
CGATACGGGAGGGCTTACCATCTGGCCCCAGTGCTGCAATGATACCGCGAGACCCACGCTCACCGGCTCC
AGATTTATCAGCAATAAACCAGCCAGCCGGAAGGGCCGAGCGCAGAAGTGGTCCTGCAACTTTATCCGCC
TCCATCCAGTCTATTAATTGTTGCCGGGAAGCTAGAGTAAGTAGTTCGCCAGTTAATAGTTTGCGCAACG
TTGTTGCCATTGCTACAGGCATCGTGGTGTCACGCTCGTCGTTTGGTATGGCTTCATTCAGCTCCGGTTC
CCAACGATCAAGGCGAGTTACATGATCCCCCATGTTGTGCAAAAAAGCGGTTAGCTCCTTCGGTCCTCCG
ATCGTTGTCAGAAGTAAGTTGGCCGCAGTGTTATCACTCATGGTTATGGCAGCACTGCATAATTCTCTTA
CTGTCATGCCATCCGTAAGATGCTTTTCTGTGACTGGTGAGTACTCAACCAAGTCATTCTGAGAATAGTG
TATGCGGCGACCGAGTTGCTCTTGCCCGGCGTCAATACGGGATAATACCGCGCCACATAGCAGAACTTTA
AAAGTGCTCATCATTGGAAAACGTTCTTCGGGGCGAAAACTCTCAAGGATCTTACCGCTGTTGAGATCCA
GTTCGATGTAACCCACTCGTGCACCCAACTGATCTTCAGCATCTTTTACTTTCACCAGCGTTTCTGGGTG
AGCAAAAACAGGAAGGCAAAATGCCGCAAAAAAGGGAATAAGGGCGACACGGAAATGTTGAATACTCATA
CTCTTCCTTTTTCAATATTATTGAAGCATTTATCAGGGTTATTGTCTCATGAGCGGATACATATTTGAAT
GTATTTAGAAAAATAAACAAATAGGGGTTCCGCGCACATTTCCCCGAAAAGTGCCACCTG
[124 nt withheld, positions 12661-12784]
C
[91 nt withheld, positions 12786-12876]
A
[49 nt withheld, positions 12878-12926]
CCTTTGACGTTGGAGTCCACGTTCTTTAAGAGTCCACTATTAAAGAAC
[33 nt withheld, positions 12975-13007]
ACCCTATCTCGGTCTATTCTTTTGATTTATAAGGGATTTTGCCGATTTCGGCCTATTGGTTAAAAAATGA
GCTGATTTAACAAAAATTTAACGCGAATTTTAACAAAATATTAACGCTTACAATTT
Features (pLannotate 1.2.2; 23 found; start..end, strand, type, name):
      4..158     -  CDS            lacZα (fragment): LacZα fragment of β-galactosidase; lacZ fragment
    318..697     +  enhancer       CMV enhancer: human cytomegalovirus immediate early enhancer
    698..901     +  promoter       CMV promoter: human cytomegalovirus (CMV) immediate early promoter
    946..1662    +  CDS            EYFP: EYFP is a basic (constitutively fluorescent) green/yellow fluorescent protein published in 1996, derived from Aequorea victoria. It is reported to be a very rapidly-maturing weak dimer with high acid sensitivity.
   1664..1710    +  misc_feature   MCS (fragment): multiple cloning site
   1711..7842    +  CDS            DYSF: DYSF_HUMAN - Also known as FER1L1. Experimental evidence at protein level: Swiss-Prot protein existence level 1. Key calcium ion sensor involved in the Ca(2+)-triggered synaptic vesicle-plasma membrane fusion. Plays a role in the sarcolemma repair mechanism of both skeletal muscle and cardiomyocytes that permits rapid resealing of membranes disrupted by mechanical stress (By similarity). From Homo sapiens (Human).
   7874..8496    +  polyA_signal   hGH poly(A) signal: human growth hormone polyadenylation signal
   8525..8839    +  promoter       SV40 promoter: SV40 enhancer and early promoter
   8890..9681    +  CDS            neo: KKA2_KLEPN - Also known as kan, nptII. Experimental evidence at protein level: Swiss-Prot protein existence level 1. Resistance to kanamycin, neomycin, paromomycin, ribostamycin, butirosin and gentamicin B. From Klebsiella pneumoniae.
   9705..10082   +  CDS            ble: BLE_KLEPN - Experimental evidence at protein level: Swiss-Prot protein existence level 1. Binding protein with a strong affinity to the bleomycin family of antibiotics. Binds to CL990; an antimitotic-antibiotic compound. From Klebsiella pneumoniae.
  10124..10183   +  CDS            str (fragment): STR_KLEPN - Protein inferred from homology: Swiss-Prot protein existence level 3. The aminoglycoside phosphotransferases achieve inactivation of their antibiotic substrates by phosphorylation. From Klebsiella pneumoniae.
  10206..10229   -  rep_origin     CloDF13 ori (fragment): Plasmids containing the CloDF13 (CDF) origin of replication can be propagated in E. coli cells that contain additional plasmids with compatible origins.
  10230..10313   +  CDS            large T antigen (fragment): large T antigen from SV40 (simian virus 40)
  10336..10470   +  polyA_signal   SV40 poly(A) signal: SV40 polyadenylation signal
  10476..10494   -  promoter       T7 promoter: promoter for bacteriophage T7 RNA polymerase
  10530..10552   -  protein_bind   lac operator (fragment): The lac repressor binds to the lac operator to inhibit transcription in E. coli. This inhibition can be relieved by adding lactose or isopropyl-β-D-thiogalactopyranoside (IPTG). lac repressor encoded by lacI
  10556..10586   -  promoter       lac promoter: promoter for the E. coli lac operon
  10601..10622   -  protein_bind   CAP binding site: CAP binding activates transcription in the presence of cAMP. E. coli catabolite activator protein
  10635..10727   -  CDS            lacI (fragment): lac repressor; lacI; The lac repressor binds to the lac operator to inhibit transcription in E. coli. This inhibition can be relieved by adding lactose or isopropyl-β-D-thiogalactopyranoside (IPTG).
  10910..11498   -  rep_origin     ori: high-copy-number ColE1/pMB1/pBR322/pUC origin of replication
  11669..12529   -  CDS            AmpR: β-lactamase; bla; confers resistance to ampicillin, carbenicillin, and related antibiotics
  12530..12634   -  promoter       AmpR promoter: bla
  12661..13133   +  rep_origin     f1 ori (sequence partly withheld): f1 bacteriophage origin of replication; arrow indicates direction of (+) strand synthesis
