[The description below was written by a language model from this plasmid's Addgene catalogue record and pLannotate feature annotations shown in this document.]
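Description:
EYFP-hDF-deltaTM-pCMV-9 is a mammalian expression plasmid of about 13.1 kb, built on the pCMV-9 backbone, that produces human dysferlin (DYSF) lacking its transmembrane domain, fused at the N terminus to the yellow fluorescent protein EYFP. In bacteria it is maintained through a high-copy ColE1/pUC-type origin and selected with ampicillin via the β-lactamase gene and its native promoter. An f1 phage origin is also present, along with remnants of a lacZα/lac promoter region and a T7 promoter that are typical cloning-vector leftovers.

The expression cassette consists of the human cytomegalovirus immediate-early enhancer and promoter driving the EYFP coding sequence, a short fragment of a multiple cloning site acting as a linker, and then the roughly 6.1 kb dysferlin open reading frame, terminated by the human growth hormone polyadenylation signal. Downstream, an SV40 enhancer/early promoter drives a neomycin phosphotransferase gene followed by an SV40 poly(A) signal, which should allow G418 selection of transfected mammalian cells. The annotated ble coding sequence and a short str fragment after neo appear to be carried over from the same transposon-derived resistance region. A few other very short hits, such as the CloDF13 origin and large T antigen fragments, are probably annotation artefacts rather than functional parts.

Dysferlin is a C2-domain protein implicated in calcium-dependent sarcolemma repair in muscle. Removing the membrane anchor while keeping a fluorescent tag makes this construct suited to imaging localisation and to fluorescence-based interaction studies in living cells. This fits the associated work, which examined how the C2 domains and transmembrane domain contribute to dysferlin dimerisation.
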