Addgene plasmid #72586: EYFP-hDF-deltaTM-pCMV-9
Purpose: human dysferlin no transmembrane domain tagged with YFP
Depositing lab: Renzhi Han. Depositing organization: Loyola University Chicago Health Sciences Campus. Publication: Dysferlin forms a dimer mediated by the C2 domains and the transmembrane domain in vitro and in living cells. Xu L, Pallikkuth S, Hou Z, Mignery GA, Robia SL, Han R. PLoS One. 2011;6(11):e27884. doi: 10.1371/journal.pone.0027884. Epub 2011 Nov 14. PubMed 22110769.
Backbone
  Vector backbone: pCMV-9
  Total vector size (bp): 13129
  Vector type: Mammalian Expression
Growth in bacteria
  Bacterial resistance: Ampicillin, 100 μg/mL
  Growth temperature: 37°C
  Growth strain: DH5alpha
  Copy number: Unknown
Gene/Insert
  Gene/Insert name: dysferlin
  Species: H. sapiens (human)
  Mutation: transmembrane domain deleted
  Entrez Gene: DYSF (a.k.a. FER1L1, LGMD2B, LGMDR2, MMD1)
  Promoter: CMV
  Tag / fusion protein: EYFP (N terminal on insert)
  Cloning method: Unknown
  Sequencing primers: 5′ EGFP-C; 3′ hGH-PA-R
Terms and licenses: Academic/Nonprofit Terms; Industry Terms: Not Available to Industry
How to cite: EYFP-hDF-deltaTM-pCMV-9 was a gift from Renzhi Han (Addgene plasmid # 72586 ; http://n2t.net/addgene:72586 ; RRID:Addgene_72586)
