>Addgene plasmid #72586 | EYFP-hDF-deltaTM-pCMV-9 | addgene partial sequence | sequence record 134966 | EGFP-C 5'-CATGGTCCTGCTGGAGTTCGTG-3'
ACTCAGATCTCGAGCTCAAGCTTCGAATTCTGCAGTCGACGGTACCGATGCTGAGGGTCTTCATCCTCTA
TGCCGAGAACGTCCACACACCCGACACCGACATCAGCGATGCCTACTGCTCCGCGGTGTTTGCAGGGGTG
AAGAAGAGAACCAAAGTCATCAAGAACAGCGTGAACCCTGTATGGAATGAGGGATTTGAATGGGACCTCA
AGGGCATCCCCCTGGACCAGGGCTCTGAGCTTCATGTGGTGGTCAAAGACCATGAGACGATGGGGAGGAA
CAGGTTCCTGGGGGAAGCCAAGGTCCCACTCCGAGAGGTCCTCGCCACCCCTAGTCTGTCCGCCAGCTTC
AATGCCCCCCTGCTGGACACCAAGAAGCAGCCCACAGGGGCCTCGCTGGTCCTGCAGGTGTCCTACACAC
CGCTGCCTGGAGCTGTGCCTCTGTTCCCGCCCCCTACTCCTCTGGAGCCCTCCCCGACTCTGCCTGACCT
GGATGTAGTGGCAGACACAGGAGGAGAGGAAGACACAGAGGACCAGGGACTCACTGGAGATGAGGCGGAG
CCATTCCTGGATCAAAGCGGAGGCCCGGGGGCTCCCACCACCCCAAGGAAACTACCTTCACGTCCTCCGC
CCCACTACCCCGGGATCAAAAGAAAGCGAAGTGCGCCTACATCTAGAAAGCTGCTGTCAGACAAACCGCA
G
