>Addgene plasmid #72586 | EYFP-hDF-deltaTM-pCMV-9 | addgene partial sequence | sequence record 135079 | C-CMV-24 5'-TATTAGGACAAGGCTGGTGGGCAC-3'
GGTCACAGGGATGCCACCCGGGATCCGCGGCCGCTCACTCACTCGAGTCACCGGAAACGCCGCCACAGGA
TGAACTTCATGGTCTTGTATGGGGAGGTAAACCACAGGAAGGAGGTGTCGGGGCGCCTTGGGTCCTCAAG
CTTAGGGTTCATGTTGGGCTCATCCCGGCCCTGGCCAGCAGGCCGCTCCTCATGCTCACTCTCTGCTACA
ATCTCCAAGGTCATTTCCAGCTTGCCCGCCAGTATTTTCTTCTCACCCTCTTCTGCTACACAGGGCCACC
AGCCCTTCACTGTTTTCTGCTCAAAAAGGGACACAAACCATTCGGGGTGGAAAGCATCATCCAGCTGGTC
CAAGGAGCACTTCTTGGCTGTCTTGGCTGGCTTGGGCATGCGGTTGAGATCGAGCTGCAGGGAGCCCAGA
AAATCATCAAAGGAGAACTTGTCATTGTCCCAGATCTGGAACACCACTCGTGCTGGGATTTTGCTCTCAG
TCTTGTCCAGCCTCCAGAAGGCATCCTTCTTGGCAATGGTACAGACTTGCTCAGCTGGCAGGTAGTCGAA
GGGGAAAATGAACCTCCAGTTGAAGTTGCCTTCACCTCCCAGGGAACGATAATGCACGTCTGTCTTTTGC
TTGTGTTCTTCAAAGCCAATCATCCAACCTTTCACATAAATGTCGCTCATCTTCTCCCCCGTGAGGCTCA
GGTCATCCAGGATCACATCTCTGGTATTCCAGATAATACAACGCA
